Addgene plasmid #78389: pNX3b2-Myc13
Purpose: fission yeast epitope tagging
Depositing lab: Kazunori Tomita. Depositing organization: University College London. Publication: Sequential and counter-selectable cassettes for fission yeast. Amelina H, Moiseeva V, Collopy LC, Pearson SR, Armstrong CA, Tomita K. BMC Biotechnol. 2016 Nov 8;16(1):76. 10.1186/s12896-016-0307-4 PubMed 27825338.
Backbone
  Vector backbone: pFA6a-hygMX6
  Selectable markers: Hygromycin
Growth in bacteria
  Bacterial resistance: Ampicillin, 100 μg/mL
  Growth temperature: 37°C
  Growth strain: DH5alpha
  Copy number: High Copy
Gene/Insert 1
  Gene/Insert name: 13xMyc
Gene/Insert 2
  Gene/Insert name: hygML
  Species: S. cerevisiae (budding yeast), S. pombe (fission yeast)
Terms and licenses: Academic/Nonprofit Terms; Industry Terms: Not Available to Industry
How to cite: pNX3b2-Myc13 was a gift from Kazunori Tomita (Addgene plasmid # 78389 ; http://n2t.net/addgene:78389 ; RRID:Addgene_78389)
