[The description below was written by a language model from this plasmid's Addgene catalogue record and pLannotate feature annotations shown in this document.]
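Description:
pNX3b2-Myc13 is a 4,910 bp epitope-tagging template plasmid for fission yeast, built on the pFA6a-hygMX6 backbone. It is maintained in E. coli as a high-copy plasmid through a ColE1/pUC-type origin and selected with ampicillin via the β-lactamase gene and its native promoter. Short remnants of the pBR322 rop and bom regions and an SP6 promoter are also annotated, which are carry-overs from the pFA6a vector family rather than functional parts of the payload. No yeast replication origin is annotated, consistent with a plasmid meant to supply a cassette rather than to replicate in yeast.

The payload is a tagging module in a single orientation: a coding block of 13 tandem Myc epitopes, followed by the S. cerevisiae ADH1 transcription terminator, and then a hygromycin-resistance marker. The record names this marker hygML, and the annotation software matches it only as a fragment of hphMX6, which suggests a modified version of the standard MX6 hygromycin cassette; the exact nature of the modification is not stated in the record. No promoter is placed upstream of the Myc repeats. This fits the usual design of pFA6a-style modules, in which the tag-terminator-marker unit is integrated in frame at the 3′ end of a chromosomal gene, so that the tagged protein is expressed from its endogenous promoter and terminated by the ADH1 element. Integrants are selected on hygromycin.

The stated purpose is fission yeast epitope tagging. The associated publication concerns sequential and counter-selectable cassettes for this organism, placing the plasmid within a set of modules designed for repeated genome modification.
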