Features (pLannotate 1.2.2; 9 found; start..end, strand, type, name):
     70..105     +  CDS            rop (fragment): Rop protein, which maintains plasmids at low copy number; rop
    207..258     +  misc_feature   bom (fragment): basis of mobility region from pBR322
    321..339     +  promoter       SP6 promoter: promoter for bacteriophage SP6 RNA polymerase
    418..915     +  CDS            13xMyc: 13 tandem Myc epitope tags
    978..1165    +  terminator     ADH1 terminator: S. cerevisiae ADH1; transcription terminator for the S. cerevisiae alcohol dehydrogenase 1 (ADH1) gene
   1224..2542    +  gene           hphMX6 (fragment): yeast selectable marker conferring hygromycin resistance
   3161..3749    -  rep_origin     ori: high-copy-number ColE1/pMB1/pBR322/pUC origin of replication
   3920..4780    -  CDS            AmpR: β-lactamase; bla; confers resistance to ampicillin, carbenicillin, and related antibiotics
   4781..4885    -  promoter       AmpR promoter: bla
>Addgene plasmid #78389 | pNX3b2-Myc13 | depositor full sequence | sequence record 160595 | pNX3b2-Myc13 sequence 4910 bps
GACGTCTAAGAAACCATTATTATCATGACATTAACCTATAAAAATAGGCGTATCACGAGGCCCTTTCGTC
TCGCGCGTTTCGGTGATGACGGTGAAAACCTCTGACACATGCAGCTCCCGGAGACGGTCACAGCTTGTCT
GTAAGCGGATGCCGGGAGCAGACAAGCCCGTCAGGGCGCGTCAGCGGGTGTTGGCGGGTGTCGGGGCTGG
CTTAACTATGCGGCATCAGAGCAGATTGTACTGAGAGTGCACCATATGGACATATTGTCGTTAGAACGCG
GCTACAATTAATACATAACCTTATGTATCATACACATACGATTTAGGTGACACTATAGAACGCGGCCGCC
AGCTGAAGCTTCGTACGCTGCAGGTCGACGGATCCCCGGGTTAATTAACGCTAGCGCGATTAACGGTGAA
CAAAAGCTAATCTCCGAGGAAGACTTGAACGGTGAACAAAAATTAATCTCAGAAGAAGACTTGAACGGAC
TCGACGGTGAACAAAAGTTGATTTCTGAAGAAGATTTGAACGGTGAACAAAAGCTAATCTCCGAGGAAGA
CTTGAACGGTGAACAAAAATTAATCTCAGAAGAAGACTTGAACGGACTCGACGGTGAACAAAAGTTGATT
TCTGAAGAAGATTTGAACGGTGAACAAAAGCTAATCTCCGAGGAAGACTTGAACGGTGAACAAAAATTAA
TCTCAGAAGAAGACTTGAACGGACTCGACGGTGAACAAAAGTTGATTTCTGAAGAAGATTTGAACGGTGA
ACAAAAGCTAATCTCCGAGGAAGACTTGAACGGTGAACAAAAATTAATCTCAGAAGAAGACTTGAACGGA
CTCGACGGTGAACAAAAGTTGATTTCTGAAGAAGATTTGAACGGTGAACAAAAGCTAATCTCCGAGGAAG
ACTTGAACGGTGAACAAAAATTAATCAATCAGTACAAGTCTAGATGAGGCGCGCCACTTCTAAATAAGCG
AATTTCTTATGATTTATGATTTTTATTATTAAATAAGTTATAAAAAAAATAAGTGTATACAAATTTTAAA
GTGACTCTTAGGTTTTAAAACGAAAATTCTTATTCTTGAGTAACTCTTTCCTGTAGGTCAGGTTGCTTTC
TCAGGTATAGTATGAGGTCGCTCTTATTGACCACACCTCTACCGGCAGATCCGCTAGGAGATCTGTTTAG
CTTGCCTCGTCCCCGCCGGGTCACCCGGTCAGCGACATGGAGGCCCAGAATACCCTCCTTGACAGTCTTG
ACGTGCGCAGCTCAGGGGCATGATGTGACTGTCGCCCGTACATTTAGCCCATACATCCCCATGTATAATC
ATTTGCATCCATACATTTTGATGGCCGCACGGCGCGAAGCAAAAATTACGGCTCCTCGCTGCGGACCTGC
GAGCAGGGAAACGCTCCCCTCACAGACGCGTTGAATTGTCCCCACGCCGCGCCCCTGTAGAGAAATATAA
AAGGTTAGGATTTGCCACTGAGGTTCTTCTTTCATATACTTCCTTTTAAAATCTTGCTAGGATACAGTTC
TCACATCACATCCGAACATAAACAACCATGGGTAAAAAGCCTGAACTCACCGCGACGTCTGTCGAGAAGT
TTCTGATCGAAAAGTTCGACAGCGTCTCCGACCTGATGCAGCTCTCGGAGGGCGAAGAATCTCGTGCTTT
CAGCTTCGATGTAGGAGGGCGTGGATATGTCCTGCGGGTAAATAGCTGCGCCGATGGTTTCTACAAAGAT
CGTTATGTTTATCGGCACTTTGCATCGGCCGCGCTCCCGATTCCGGAAGTGCTTGACATTGGGGAATTCA
GCGAGAGCCTGACCTATTGCATCTCCCGCCGTGCACAGGGTGTCACGTTGCAAGACCTGCCTGAAACCGA
ACTGCCCGCTGTTCTGCAGCCGGTCGCGGAGGCCATGGATGCGATCGCTGCGGCCGATCTTAGCCAGACG
AGCGGGTTCGGCCCATTCGGACCGCAAGGAATCGGTCAATACACTACATGGCGTGATTTCATATGCGCGA
TTGCTGATCCCCATGTGTATCACTGGCAAACTGTGATGGACGACACCGTCAGTGCGTCCGTCGCGCAGGC
TCTCGATGAGCTGATGCTTTGGGCCGAGGACTGCCCCGAAGTCCGGCACCTCATGCACGCGGATTTCGGC
TCCAACAATGTCCTGACGGACAATGGCCGCATAACAGCGGTCATTGACTGGAGCGAGGCGATGTTCGGGG
ATTCCCAATACGAGGTCGCCAACATCTTCTTCTGGAGGCCGTGGTTGGCTTGTATGGAGCAGCAGACGCG
CTACTTCGAGCGGAGGCATCCGGAGCTTGCAGGATCGCCGCGGCTCCGGGCGTATATGCTCCGCATTGGT
CTTGACCAACTCTATCAGAGCTTGGTTGACGGCAATTTCGATGATGCAGCTTGGGCGCAGGGTCGATGCG
ACGCAATCGTCCGATCCGGAGCCGGGACTGTCGGGCGTACACAAATCGCCCGCAGAAGCGCGGCCGTCTG
GACCGATGGCTGTGTAGAAGTAGCTAGCTAATCGATTAGCTGCAGTAATCCTTGCTTAAAAAGATTCTCT
TTTTTTATGATATTTGTACATAAACTTTATAAATGAAATTCATAATAGAAACGACACGAAATTACAAAAT
GGAATATGTTCATAGGGTAGACGAAACTATATACGCAATCTACATACATTTATCAAGAAGGAGAAAAAGG
AGGATGTAAAGGAATACAGGTAAGCAAATTGATACTAATGGCTCAACGTGATAAGGAAAAAGAATTGCAC
TTTAACATTAATATTGACAAGGAGGAGGGCACCACACAAAAAGTTAGGTGTAACAGAAAATCATGAAACT
ATGATTCCTAATTTATATATTGGAGGATTTTCTCTAAAAAAAAAAAAATACAACAAATAAAAAACACTCA
ATGACCTGACCATTTGATGGAGTTTAAACGAGCTCGAATTCTAGGCTTCCTCGCTCACTGACTCGCTGCG
CTCGGTCGTTCGGCTGCGGCGAGCGGTATCAGCTCACTCAAAGGCGGTAATACGGTTATCCACAGAATCA
GGGGATAACGCAGGAAAGAACATGTGAGCAAAAGGCCAGCAAAAGGCCAGGAACCGTAAAAAGGCCGCGT
TGCTGGCGTTTTTCCATAGGCTCCGCCCCCCTGACGAGCATCACAAAAATCGACGCTCAAGTCAGAGGTG
GCGAAACCCGACAGGACTATAAAGATACCAGGCGTTTCCCCCTGGAAGCTCCCTCGTGCGCTCTCCTGTT
CCGACCCTGCCGCTTACCGGATACCTGTCCGCCTTTCTCCCTTCGGGAAGCGTGGCGCTTTCTCAATGCT
CACGCTGTAGGTATCTCAGTTCGGTGTAGGTCGTTCGCTCCAAGCTGGGCTGTGTGCACGAACCCCCCGT
TCAGCCCGACCGCTGCGCCTTATCCGGTAACTATCGTCTTGAGTCCAACCCGGTAAGACACGACTTATCG
CCACTGGCAGCAGCCACTGGTAACAGGATTAGCAGAGCGAGGTATGTAGGCGGTGCTACAGAGTTCTTGA
AGTGGTGGCCTAACTACGGCTACACTAGAAGGACAGTATTTGGTATCTGCGCTCTGCTGAAGCCAGTTAC
CTTCGGAAAAAGAGTTGGTAGCTCTTGATCCGGCAAACAAACCACCGCTGGTAGCGGTGGTTTTTTTGTT
TGCAAGCAGCAGATTACGCGCAGAAAAAAAGGATCTCAAGAAGATCCTTTGATCTTTTCTACGGGGTCTG
ACGCTCAGTGGAACGAAAACTCACGTTAAGGGATTTTGGTCATGAGATTATCAAAAAGGATCTTCACCTA
GATCCTTTTAAATTAAAAATGAAGTTTTAAATCAATCTAAAGTATATATGAGTAAACTTGGTCTGACAGT
TACCAATGCTTAATCAGTGAGGCACCTATCTCAGCGATCTGTCTATTTCGTTCATCCATAGTTGCCTGAC
TCCCCGTCGTGTAGATAACTACGATACGGGAGGGCTTACCATCTGGCCCCAGTGCTGCAATGATACCGCG
AGACCCACGCTCACCGGCTCCAGATTTATCAGCAATAAACCAGCCAGCCGGAAGGGCCGAGCGCAGAAGT
GGTCCTGCAACTTTATCCGCCTCCATCCAGTCTATTAATTGTTGCCGGGAAGCTAGAGTAAGTAGTTCGC
CAGTTAATAGTTTGCGCAACGTTGTTGCCATTGCTACAGGCATCGTGGTGTCACGCTCGTCGTTTGGTAT
GGCTTCATTCAGCTCCGGTTCCCAACGATCAAGGCGAGTTACATGATCCCCCATGTTGTGCAAAAAAGCG
GTTAGCTCCTTCGGTCCTCCGATCGTTGTCAGAAGTAAGTTGGCCGCAGTGTTATCACTCATGGTTATGG
CAGCACTGCATAATTCTCTTACTGTCATGCCATCCGTAAGATGCTTTTCTGTGACTGGTGAGTACTCAAC
CAAGTCATTCTGAGAATAGTGTATGCGGCGACCGAGTTGCTCTTGCCCGGCGTCAATACGGGATAATACC
GCGCCACATAGCAGAACTTTAAAAGTGCTCATCATTGGAAAACGTTCTTCGGGGCGAAAACTCTCAAGGA
TCTTACCGCTGTTGAGATCCAGTTCGATGTAACCCACTCGTGCACCCAACTGATCTTCAGCATCTTTTAC
TTTCACCAGCGTTTCTGGGTGAGCAAAAACAGGAAGGCAAAATGCCGCAAAAAAGGGAATAAGGGCGACA
CGGAAATGTTGAATACTCATACTCTTCCTTTTTCAATATTATTGAAGCATTTATCAGGGTTATTGTCTCA
TGAGCGGATACATATTTGAATGTATTTAGAAAAATAAACAAATAGGGGTTCCGCGCACATTTCCCCGAAA
AGTGCCACCT
