>Addgene plasmid #78389 | pNX3b2-Myc13 | addgene partial sequence | sequence record 149854 | SP6 5'-ATTTAGGTGACACTATAG-3'
GCTGCAGGTCGACGGATCCCCGGGTTAATTAACGCTAGCGCGATTAACGGTGAACAAAAGCTAATCTCCG
AGGAAGACTTGAACGGTGAACAAAAATTAATCTCAGAAGAAGACTTGAACGGACTCGACGGTGAACAAAA
GTTGATTTCTGAAGAAGATTTGAACGGTGAACAAAAGCTAATCTCCGAGGAAGACTTGAACGGTGAACAA
AAATTAATCTCAGAAGAAGACTTGAACGGACTCGACGGTGAACAAAAGTTGATTTCTGAAGAAGATTTGA
ACGGTGAACAAAAGCTAATCTCCGAGGAAGACTTGAACGGTGAACAAAAATTAATCTCAGAAGAAGACTT
GAACGGACTCGACGGTGAACAAAAGTTGATTTCTGAAGAAGATTTGAACGGTGAACAAAAGCTAATCTCC
GAGGAAGACTTGAACGGTGAACAAAAATTAATCTCAGAAGAAGACTTGAACGGACTCGACGGTGAACAAA
AGTTGATTTCTGAAGAAGATTTGAACGGTGAACAAAAGCTAATCTCCGAGGAAGACTTGAACGGTGAACA
AAAATTAATCAATCAGTACAAGTCTAGATGAGGCGCGCCACTTCTAAATAAGCGAATTTCTTATGATTTA
TGATTTTTATTATTAAATAAGTTATAAAAAAAATAAGTGTATACAAATTTTAAAGTGACTCTTAGGTTTT
AAAACGAAAATTCTTATTCTTGAGTAACTCTTTCCTGTAGGTCAGGTTGCTTTCTCAGGTATAGTATGAG
GTCGCTCTTATTGACCACACCTCTACCGGCAGATCCGCTAGGAGATCTGTTTAGCTTGCCTCGTCCCCGC
CGGGTCACCCGGTCAGCGACATGGAGGCCCAGAATACCCTCCTTGACAGTCTTGACGTGCGCAGCTCAGG
GGCATGATGTGACTGTCGCCCGTACATTTAGCCCATACATCCCCATGTATAATCATTTGCATCCATACAT
TTTGATGGCCGCACGGCGCGAAGCAAAAATTACGGCTCCTCGCTGCGGACCTGCGAGCAGGGAAACG
