>Addgene plasmid #78389 | pNX3b2-Myc13 | addgene partial sequence | sequence record 149857 | Tef-promoter-F 5'-GGATACAGTTCTCACATCAC-3'
AAGCCTGAACTCACCGCGACGTCTGTCGAGAAGTTTCTGATCGAAAAGTTCGACAGCGTCTCCGACCTGA
TGCAGCTCTCGGAGGGCGAAGAATCTCGTGCTTTCAGCTTCGATGTAGGAGGGCGTGGATATGTCCTGCG
GGTAAATAGCTGCGCCGATGGTTTCTACAAAGATCGTTATGTTTATCGGCACTTTGCATCGGCCGCGCTC
CCGATTCCGGAAGTGCTTGACATTGGGGAATTCAGCGAGAGCCTGACCTATTGCATCTCCCGCCGTGCAC
AGGGTGTCACGTTGCAAGACCTGCCTGAAACCGAACTGCCCGCTGTTCTGCAGCCGGTCGCGGAGGCCAT
GGATGCGATCGCTGCGGCCGATCTTAGCCAGACGAGCGGGTTCGGCCCATTCGGACCGCAAGGAATCGGT
CAATACACTACATGGCGTGATTTCATATGCGCGATTGCTGATCCCCATGTGTATCACTGGCAAACTGTGA
TGGACGACACCGTCAGTGCGTCCGTCGCGCAGGCTCTCGATGAGCTGATGCTTTGGGCCGAGGACTGCCC
CGAAGTCCGGCACCTCATGCACGCGGATTTCGGCTCCAACAATGTCCTGACGGACAATGGCCGCATAACA
GCGGTCATTGACTGGAGCGAGGCGATGTTCGGGGATTCCCAATACGAGGTCGCCAACATCTTCTTCTGGA
GGCCGTGGTTGGCTTGTATGGAGCAGCAGACGCGCTACTTCGAGCGGAGGCATCCGGAGCTTGCAGGATC
GCCGCGGCTCCGGGCGTATATGCTCCGCATTGGTCTTGACCAACTCTATCAGAGCTTGGTTGACGGCAAT
TTCGATGATGCAGCTTGGGCGCAGGGTCGATGCGACGCAATCGTCCGATCCGGAGCCGGGACTGTCGGGC
GTACACAAATCGCCCGCAGAAGCGCGGCCGTCTGGACCGATGGCTGTGTAGAAGTAGCTAGCTAATCGAT
TAGCTGCAGTAATCCTTGCTTAAAAA
